Addgene plasmid #188034: pMXs-M2O
Purpose: Fusion of human MYC Transactivation Domain (TAD) MYC Box I/II (MBI/II) with human OCT4 protein expressed in pMXs vector
Depositing lab: Young Tang. Depositing organization: University of Connecticut. Publication: Enhanced human somatic cell reprogramming efficiency by fusion of the MYC transactivation domain and OCT4. Wang L, Huang D, Huang C, Yin Y, Vali K, Zhang M, Tang Y. Stem Cell Res. 2017 Dec;25:88-97. doi: 10.1016/j.scr.2017.10.014. Epub 2017 Oct 26. PubMed 29125994.
Backbone
  Vector backbone: pMXs
  Backbone manufacturer: Cell Biolabs, Inc.
  Vector type: Mammalian Expression, Retroviral
Growth in bacteria
  Bacterial resistance: Ampicillin, 100 μg/mL
  Growth temperature: 37°C
  Growth strain: NEB Stable
  Copy number: High Copy
Gene/Insert
  Gene/Insert name: MYC TAD MBI/II region fused with OCT4
  Species: H. sapiens (human)
  Entrez Gene: POU5F1 (a.k.a. OCT3, OCT4, OCT4Borf1, OTF-3, OTF3, OTF4, Oct-3, Oct-4, Oct3/4)
Terms and licenses: Academic/Nonprofit Terms; Industry Terms: Not Available to Industry
How to cite: pMXs-M2O was a gift from Young Tang (Addgene plasmid # 188034 ; http://n2t.net/addgene:188034 ; RRID:Addgene_188034)
