[The description below was written by a language model from this plasmid's Addgene catalogue record and pLannotate feature annotations shown in this document.]
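Description:
pMXs-M2O is a Moloney murine leukemia virus (MMLV)-based retroviral expression plasmid of about 6 kb, built on the pMXs backbone for gene delivery into mammalian cells. In bacteria it is maintained through a high-copy ColE1/pUC-type origin and selected with ampicillin via the β-lactamase gene and its native promoter. A short lacI fragment annotated near the origin appears to be backbone remnant sequence with no functional role.

The viral portion runs from a 5' MMLV LTR through the packaging signal (Ψ, with an adjoining fragment annotated as MESV Ψ), a truncated gag sequence lacking its start codon that extends the packaging region, and a pol-derived segment carrying the splice acceptor. This is followed by the insert and then the 3' LTR, which the annotation software splits into two adjacent LTR matches. No separate internal promoter is annotated, so expression of the insert is presumably driven from the 5' LTR, as is usual for pMXs vectors. No mammalian selection marker or reporter is annotated.

The payload is a fusion open reading frame in which a roughly 310 bp fragment of human c-MYC, described as the transactivation domain region containing MYC Box I and II, is placed directly upstream of and contiguous with the full human OCT4 (POU5F1) coding sequence. The fusion gives the pluripotency factor OCT4 an added strong transactivation domain. Because the plasmid lacks functional gag, pol and env genes, these must be supplied in trans by packaging cells to produce replication-defective virus. According to the record, the construct was used to improve the efficiency of human somatic cell reprogramming.
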