Features (pLannotate 1.2.2; 13 found; start..end, strand, type, name):
     22..615     +  LTR            LTR: long terminal repeat from Moloney murine leukemia virus
    678..877     +  misc_feature   MMLV Ψ: packaging signal of Moloney murine leukemia virus (MMLV)
    929..1017    +  misc_feature   MESV Ψ (fragment): packaging signal of murine embryonic stem cell virus
   1094..1510    +  CDS            gag (truncated): truncated Moloney murine leukemia virus (MMLV) gag gene lacking the start codon
   1520..1894    +  misc_feature   pol region: Moloney murine leukemia virus (MMLV) pol region containing the splice acceptor site
   1924..2234    +  CDS            c-Myc (fragment): human c-Myc proto-oncogene
   2235..3314    +  CDS            POU5F1: PO5F1_HUMAN - Also known as OCT3, OCT4, OTF3. Experimental evidence at protein level: Swiss-Prot protein existence level 1. Transcription factor that binds to the octamer motif (5'- ATTTGCAT-3'). Forms a trimeric complex with SOX2 or SOX15 on DNA and controls the expression of a number of genes involved in embryonic development such as YES1, FGF4, UTF1 and ZFP206. Critical for early embryogenesis and for embryonic stem cell pluripotency. From Homo sapiens (Human).
   3387..3508    +  LTR            3' LTR (ΔU3) (fragment): self-inactivating 3' long terminal repeat (LTR) from Moloney murine leukemia virus
   3509..3978    +  LTR            LTR: long terminal repeat from Moloney murine leukemia virus
   4044..4096    -  CDS            lacI (fragment): lac repressor; lacI; The lac repressor binds to the lac operator to inhibit transcription in E. coli. This inhibition can be relieved by adding lactose or isopropyl-β-D-thiogalactopyranoside (IPTG).
   4279..4867    -  rep_origin     ori: high-copy-number ColE1/pMB1/pBR322/pUC origin of replication
   5031..5891    -  CDS            AmpR: β-lactamase; bla; confers resistance to ampicillin, carbenicillin, and related antibiotics
   5892..5996    -  promoter       AmpR promoter: bla
>Addgene plasmid #188034 | pMXs-M2O | addgene full sequence | sequence record 374821 | Addgene NGS Result
CCCGAAAAGTGCCACCTGCATAATGAAAGACCCCACCTGTAGGTTTGGCAAGCTAGCTTAAGTAACGCCA
TTTTGCAAGGCATGGAAAAATACATAACTGAGAATAGAAAAGTTCAGATCAAGGTCAGGAACAGATGGAA
CAGCTGAATATGGGCCAAACAGGATATCTGTGGTAAGCAGTTCCTGCCCCGGCTCAGGGCCAAGAACAGA
TGGAACAGCTGAATATGGGCCAAACAGGATATCTGTGGTAAGCAGTTCCTGCCCCGGCTCAGGGCCAAGA
ACAGATGGTCCCCAGATGCGGTCCAGCCCTCAGCAGTTTCTAGAGAACCATCAGATGTTTCCAGGGTGCC
CCAAGGACCTGAAATGACCCTGTGCCTTATTTGAACTAACCAATCAGTTCGCTTCTCGCTTCTGTTCGCG
CGCTTCTGCTCCCCGAGCTCAATAAAAGAGCCCACAACCCCTCACTCGGCGCGCCAGTCCTCCGATTGAC
TGAGTCGCCCGGGTACCCGTGTATCCAATAAACCCTCTTGCAGTTGCATCCGACTTGTGGTCTCGCTGTT
CCTTGGGAGGGTCTCCTCTGAGTGATTGACTACCCGTCAGCGGGGGTCTTTCATTTGGGGGCTCGTCCGG
GATCGGGAGACCCCTGCCCAGGGACCACCGACCCACCACCGGGAGGTAAGCTGGCCAGCAACTTATCTGT
GTCTGTCCGATTGTCTAGTGTCTATGACTGATTTTATGCGCCTGCGTCGGTACTAGTTAGCTAACTAGCT
CTGTATCTGGCGGACCCGTGGTGGAACTGACGAGTTCGGAACACCCGGCCGCAACCCTGGGAGACGTCCC
AGGGACTTCGGGGGCCGTTTTTGTGGCCCGACCTGAGTCCAAAAATCCCGATCGTTTTGGACTCTTTGGT
GCACCCCCCTAATAGGAGGGATATGTGGTTCTGGTAGGAGACGAGAACCTAAAACAGTTCCCGCCTCCGT
CTGAATTTTTGCTTTCGGTTTGGGACCGAAGCCGCGCCGCGCGTCTTGTCTGCTGCAGCATCGTTCTGTG
TTGTCTCTGTCTGACTGTGTTTCTGTATTTGTCTGAAAATTAGGGCCAGACTGTTACCACTCCCTTAAGT
TTGACCTTAGGTCACTGGAAAGATGTCGAGCGGATCGCTCACAACCAGTCGGTAGATGTCAAGAAGAGAC
GTTGGGTTACCTTCTGCTCTGCAGAATGGCCAACCTTTAACGTCGGATGGCCGCGAGACGGCACCTTTAA
CCGAGACCTCATCACCCAGGTTAAGATCAAGGTCTTTTCACCTGGCCCGCATGGACACCCAGACCAGGTC
CCCTACATCGTGACCTGGGAAGCCTTGGCTTTTGACCCCCCTCCCTGGGTCAAGCCCTTTGTACACCCTA
AGCCTCCGCCTCCTCTTCCTCCATCCGCCCCGTCTCTCCCCCTTGAACCTCCTCGTTCGACCCCGCCTCG
ATCCTCCCTTTATCCAGCCCTCACTCCTTCTCTAGGCGCCCCCATATGGCCATATGAGATCTTATATGGG
GCACCCCCGCCCCTTGTAAACTTCCCTGACCCTGACATGACAAGAGTTACTAACAGCCCCTCTCTCCAAG
CTCACTTACAGGCTCTCTACTTAGTCCAGCACGAAGTCTGGAGACCTCTGGCGGCAGCCTACCAAGAACA
ACTGGACCGACCGGTGGTACCTCACCCTTACCGAGTCGGCGACACAGTGTGGGTCCGCCGACACCAGACT
AAGAACCTAGAACCTCGCTGGAAAGGACCTTACACAGTCCTGCTGACCACCCCCACCGCCCTCAAAGTAG
ACGGCATCGCAGCTTGGATACACGCCGCCCACGTGAAGGCTGCCGACCCCGGGGGTGGACCATCCTCTAG
ACTGCCGGATCTAGCTAGTTAATTAAGGATCCATGCAGCCCCCGGCGCCCAGCGAGGATATCTGGAAGAA
ATTCGAGCTGCTGCCCACCCCGCCCCTGTCCCCTAGCCGCCGCTCCGGGCTCTGCTCGCCCTCCTACGTT
GCGGTCACACCCTTCTCCCTTCGGGGAGACAACGACGGCGGTGGCGGGAGCTTCTCCACGGCCGACCAGC
TGGAGATGGTGACCGAGCTGCTGGGAGGAGACATGGTGAACCAGAGTTTCATCTGCGACCCGGACGACGA
GACCTTCATCAAAAACATCATCATCCAGGACTGTATGTGGAGCGGCTTCTCGGCCGCCGCCAAGATGGCG
GGACACCTGGCTTCGGATTTCGCCTTCTCGCCCCCTCCAGGTGGTGGAGGTGATGGGCCAGGGGGGCCGG
AGCCGGGCTGGGTTGATCCTCGGACCTGGCTAAGCTTCCAAGGCCCTCCTGGAGGGCCAGGAATCGGGCC
GGGGGTTGGGCCAGGCTCTGAGGTGTGGGGGATTCCCCCATGCCCCCCGCCGTATGAGTTCTGTGGGGGG
ATGGCGTACTGTGGGCCCCAGGTTGGAGTGGGGCTAGTGCCCCAAGGCGGCTTGGAGACCTCTCAGCCTG
AGGGCGAAGCAGGAGTCGGGGTGGAGAGCAACTCCGATGGGGCCTCCCCGGAGCCCTGCACCGTCACCCC
TGGTGCCGTGAAGCTGGAGAAGGAGAAGCTGGAGCAAAACCCGGAGGAGTCCCAGGACATCAAAGCTCTG
CAGAAAGAACTCGAGCAATTTGCCAAGCTCCTGAAGCAGAAGAGGATCACCCTGGGATATACACAGGCCG
ATGTGGGGCTCACCCTGGGGGTTCTATTTGGGAAGGTATTCAGCCAAACGACCATCTGCCGCTTTGAGGC
TCTGCAGCTTAGCTTCAAGAACATGTGTAAGCTGCGGCCCTTGCTGCAGAAGTGGGTGGAGGAAGCTGAC
AACAATGAAAATCTTCAGGAGATATGCAAAGCAGAAACCCTCGTGCAGGCCCGAAAGAGAAAGCGAACCA
GTATCGAGAACCGAGTGAGAGGCAACCTGGAGAATTTGTTCCTGCAGTGCCCGAAACCCACACTGCAGCA
GATCAGCCACATCGCCCAGCAGCTTGGGCTCGAGAAGGATGTGGTCCGAGTGTGGTTCTGTAACCGGCGC
CAGAAGGGCAAGCGATCAAGCAGCGACTATGCACAACGAGAGGATTTTGAGGCTGCTGGGTCTCCTTTCT
CAGGGGGACCAGTGTCCTTTCCTCTGGCCCCAGGGCCCCATTTTGGTACCCCAGGCTATGGGAGCCCTCA
CTTCACTGCACTGTACTCCTCGGTCCCTTTCCCTGAGGGGGAAGCCTTTCCCCCTGTCTCTGTCACCACT
CTGGGCTCTCCCATGCATTCAAACTGAGGTGCGGCCGCCAGCACAGTGGTCGACGATAAAATAAAAGATT
TTATTTAGTCTCCAGAAAAAGGGGGGAATGAAAGACCCCACCTGTAGGTTTGGCAAGCTAGCTTAAGTAA
CGCCATTTTGCAAGGCATGGAAAAATACATAACTGAGAATAGAGAAGTTCAGATCAAGGTCAGGAACAGA
TGGAACAGCTGAATATGGGCCAAACAGGATATCTGTGGTAAGCAGTTCCTGCCCCGGCTCAGGGCCAAGA
ACAGATGGAACAGCTGAATATGGGCCAAACAGGATATCTGTGGTAAGCAGTTCCTGCCCCGGCTCAGGGC
CAAGAACAGATGGTCCCCAGATGCGGTCCAGCCCTCAGCAGTTTCTAGAGAACCATCAGATGTTTCCAGG
GTGCCCCAAGGACCTGAAATGACCCTGTGCCTTATTTGAACTAACCAATCAGTTCGCTTCTCGCTTCTGT
TCGCGCGCTTCTGCTCCCCGAGCTCAATAAAAGAGCCCACAACCCCTCACTCGGGGCGCCAGTCCTCCGA
TTGACTGAGTCGCCCGGGTACCCGTGTATCCAATAAACCCTCTTGCAGTTGCATCCGACTTGTGGTCTCG
CTGTTCCTTGGGAGGGTCTCCTCTGAGTGATTGACTACCCGTCAGCGGGGGTCTTTCACATGCAGCATGT
ATCAAAATTAATTTGGTTTTTTTTCTTAAGTATTTACATTAAATGGCCATAGTTGCATTAATGAATCGGC
CAACGCGCGGGGAGAGGCGGTTTGCGTATTGGGCGCTCTTCCGCTTCCTCGCTCACTGACTCGCTGCGCT
CGGTCGTTCGGCTGCGGCGAGCGGTATCAGCTCACTCAAAGGCGGTAATACGGTTATCCACAGAATCAGG
GGATAACGCAGGAAAGAACATGTGAGCAAAAGGCCAGCAAAAGGCCAGGAACCGTAAAAAGGCCGCGTTG
CTGGCGTTTTTCCATAGGCTCCGCCCCCCTGACGAGCATCACAAAAATCGACGCTCAAGTCAGAGGTGGC
GAAACCCGACAGGACTATAAAGATACCAGGCGTTTCCCCCTGGAAGCTCCCTCGTGCGCTCTCCTGTTCC
GACCCTGCCGCTTACCGGATACCTGTCCGCCTTTCTCCCTTCGGGAAGCGTGGCGCTTTCTCATAGCTCA
CGCTGTAGGTATCTCAGTTCGGTGTAGGTCGTTCGCTCCAAGCTGGGCTGTGTGCACGAACCCCCCGTTC
AGCCCGACCGCTGCGCCTTATCCGGTAACTATCGTCTTGAGTCCAACCCGGTAAGACACGACTTATCGCC
ACTGGCAGCAGCCACTGGTAACAGGATTAGCAGAGCGAGGTATGTAGGCGGTGCTACAGAGTTCTTGAAG
TGGTGGCCTAACTACGGCTACACTAGAAGAACAGTATTTGGTATCTGCGCTCTGCTGAAGCCAGTTACCT
TCGGAAAAAGAGTTGGTAGCTCTTGATCCGGCAAACAAACCACCGCTGGTAGCGGTGGTTTTTTTGTTTG
CAAGCAGCAGATTACGCGCAGAAAAAAAGGATCTCAAGAAGATCCTTTGATCTTTTCTACGGGGTCTGAC
GCTCAGTGGAACGAAAACTCACGTTAAGGGATTTTGGTCATGAGATTATCAAAAAGGATCTTCACCTAGA
TCCTTTTGCGGCCGGCCGCAAATCAATCTAAAGTATATATGAGTAAACTTGGTCTGACAGTTACCAATGC
TTAATCAGTGAGGCACCTATCTCAGCGATCTGTCTATTTCGTTCATCCATAGTTGCCTGACTCCCCGTCG
TGTAGATAACTACGATACGGGAGGGCTTACCATCTGGCCCCAGTGCTGCAATGATACCGCGAGACCCACG
CTCACCGGCTCCAGATTTATCAGCAATAAACCAGCCAGCCGGAAGGGCCGAGCGCAGAAGTGGTCCTGCA
ACTTTATCCGCCTCCATCCAGTCTATTAATTGTTGCCGGGAAGCTAGAGTAAGTAGTTCGCCAGTTAATA
GTTTGCGCAACGTTGTTGCCATTGCTACAGGCATCGTGGTGTCACGCTCGTCGTTTGGTATGGCTTCATT
CAGCTCCGGTTCCCAACGATCAAGGCGAGTTACATGATCCCCCATGTTGTGCAAAAAAGCGGTTAGCTCC
TTCGGTCCTCCGATCGTTGTCAGAAGTAAGTTGGCCGCAGTGTTATCACTCATGGTTATGGCAGCACTGC
ATAATTCTCTTACTGTCATGCCATCCGTAAGATGCTTTTCTGTGACTGGTGAGTACTCAACCAAGTCATT
CTGAGAATAGTGTATGCGGCGACCGAGTTGCTCTTGCCCGGCGTCAATACGGGATAATACCGCGCCACAT
AGCAGAACTTTAAAAGTGCTCATCATTGGAAAACGTTCTTCGGGGCGAAAACTCTCAAGGATCTTACCGC
TGTTGAGATCCAGTTCGATGTAACCCACTCGTGCACCCAACTGATCTTCAGCATCTTTTACTTTCACCAG
CGTTTCTGGGTGAGCAAAAACAGGAAGGCAAAATGCCGCAAAAAAGGGAATAAGGGCGACACGGAAATGT
TGAATACTCATACTCTTCCTTTTTCAATATTATTGAAGCATTTATCAGGGTTATTGTCTCATGAGCGGAT
ACATATTTGAATGTATTTAGAAAAATAAACAAATAGGGGTTCCGCGCACATTTC
